>Addgene plasmid #218371 | pUC18T-mini-Tn7T-hph-dCas9 | addgene full sequence | sequence record 432289 | Addgene NGS Result
CGGTACCTCGCGAAGGCCTTGCAGGCCAACCAGATAAGTGAAATCTAGTTCCAAACTATTTTGTCATTTT
TAATTTTCGTATTAGCTTACGACGCTACACCCAGTTCCCATCTATTTTGTCACTCTTCCCTAAATAATCC
TTAAAAACTCCATTTCCACCCCTCCCAGTTCCCAACTATTTTGTCCGCCCACAGCGGGGCATTTTTCTTC
CTGTTATGTTTGGGCGCTGCATTAATGAATCGGCCAACGCGCGGGGAGAGGCGGTTTGCGTATTGGGCGC
TCTTCCGCTTCCTCGCTCACTGACCCGCTGCGCTCGGTCGTTCGGCTGCGGCGAGCGGTATCAGAGCTTA
TCGGCCAGCCTCGCAGAGCAGGATTCCCGTTGAGCACCGCCAGGTGCGAATAAGGGACAGTGAAGAAGGA
ACACCCGCTCGCGGGTGGGCCTACTTCACCTATCCTGCCCGGCTGACGCCGTTGGATACACCAAGGAAAG
TCTACACGAACCCTTTGGCAAAATCCTGTATATCGTGCGAAAAAGGATGGATATACCGAAAAAATCGCTA
TAATGACCCCGAAGCAGGGTTATGCAGCGGAAAGTATACCTTAAGGAATCCCCTGATAACGCAGGAAAGA
ACATGTGAGCAAAAGGCCAGCAAAAGGCCAGGAACCGTAAAAAGGCCGCGTTGCTGGCGTTTTTCCATAG
GCTCCGCCCCCCTGACGAGCATCACAAAAATCGACGCTCGAGTCAGAGGTGGCGAAACCCGACAGGACTA
TAAAGATACCAGGCGTTTCCCCCTGGAAGCTCCCTCGTGCGCTCTCCTGTTCCGACCCTGCCGCTTACCG
GATACCTGTCCGCCTTTCTCCCTTCGGGAAGCGTGGCGCTTTCTCATAGCTCACGCTGTAGGTATCTCAG
TTCGGTGTAGGTCGTTCGCTCCAAGCTGGGCTGTGTGCACGAACCCCCCGTTCAGCCCGACCGCTGCGCC
TTATCCGGTAACTATCGTCTTGAGTCCAACCCGGTAAGACACGACTTATCGCCACTGGCAGCAGCCACTG
GTAACAGGATTAGCAGAGCGAGGTATGTAGGCGGTGCTACAGAGTTCTTGAAGTGGTGGCCTAACTACGG
CTACACTAGAAGAACAGTATTTGGTATCTGCGCTCTGCTGAAGCCAGTTACCTTCGGAAAAAGAGTTGGT
AGCTCTTGATCCGGCAAACAAACCACCGCTGGTAGCGGTGGTTTTTTTGTTTGCAAGCAGCAGATTACGC
GCAGAAAAAAAGGATCTCAAGAAGATCCTTTGATCTTTTCTACGGGGTCTGACGCTCAGTGGAACGAAAA
CTCACGTTAAGGGATTTTGGTCATGAGATTATCAAAAAGGATCTTCACCTAGATCCTTTTAAATTAAAAA
TGAAGTTTTAAATCAATCTAAAGTATATATGAGTAAACTTGGTCTGACAGTTACCAATGCTTAATCAGTG
AGGCACCTATCTCAGCGATCTGTCTATTTCGTTCATCCATAGTTGCCTGACTCCCCGTCGTGTAGATAAC
TACGATACGGGAGGGCTTACCATCTGGCCCCAGTGCTGCAATGATACCGCGAGACCCACGCTCACCGGCT
CCAGATTTATCAGCAATAAACCAGCCAGCCGGAAGGGCCGAGCGCAGAAGTGGTCCTGCAACTTTATCCG
CCTCCATCCAGTCTATTAATTGTTGCCGGGAAGCTAGAGTAAGTAGTTCGCCAGTTAATAGTTTGCGCAA
CGTTGTTGCCATTGCTACAGGCATCGTGGTGTCACGCTCGTCGTTTGGTATGGCTTCATTCAGCTCCGGT
TCCCAACGATCAAGGCGAGTTACATGATCCCCCATGTTGTGCAAAAAAGCGGTTAGCTCCTTCGGTCCTC
CGATCGTTGTCAGAAGTAAGTTGGCCGCAGTGTTATCACTCATGGTTATGGCAGCACTGCATAATTCTCT
TACTGTCATGCCATCCGTAAGATGCTTTTCTGTGACTGGTGAGTACTCAACCAAGTCATTCTGAGAATAG
TGTATGCGGCGACCGAGTTGCTCTTGCCCGGCGTCAATACGGGATAATACCGCGCCACATAGCAGAACTT
TAAAAGTGCTCATCATTGGAAAACGTTCTTCGGGGCGAAAACTCTCAAGGATCTTACCGCTGTTGAGATC
CAGTTCGATGTAACCCACTCGTGCACCCAACTGATCTTCAGCATCTTTTACTTTCACCAGCGTTTCTGGG
TGAGCAAAAACAGGAAGGCAAAATGCCGCAAAAAAGGGAATAAGGGCGACACGGAAATGTTGAATACTCA
TACTCTTCCTTTTTCAATATTATTGAAGCATTTATCAGGGTTATTGTCTCATGAGCGGATACATATTTGA
ATGTATTTAGAAAAATAAACAAATAGGGGTTCCGCGCACATTTCCCCGAAAAGTGCCACCTGACGTCTAA
GAAACCATTATTATCATGACATTAACCTATAAAAATAGGCGTATCACGAGGCCCTTTCGTCTCGCGCGTT
TCGGTGACGACGGTGAAAACCTCTGACACATGCAGCTCCCGGAGACGGTCACAGCTTGTCTGTAAGCGGA
TGCCGGGAGCAGACAAGCCCGTCAGGGCGCGTCAGCGGGTGTTGGCGGGTGTCGGGGCTGGCTTAACTAT
GCGGCATCAGAGCAGATTGTACTGAGAGTGCACCATATGCGGTGTGAAATACCGCACAGATGCGTAAGGA
GAAAATACCGCATCAGGCGCCATTCGCCATTCAGGCTGCGCAACTGTTGGGAAGGGCGATCGGTGCGGGC
CTCTTCGCTATTACGCCAGCTAGAGGACCAGCCGCGTAACCTGGCAAAATCGGTTACGGTTGAGTAATAA
ATGGATGCCCTGCGTAAGCAGGTGTGGGCGGACAATAAAGTCTTAAACTGAACAAAATAGATCTAAACTA
TGACAATAAAGTCTTAAACTAGACAGAATAGTTGTAAACTGAAATCAGTCCAGTTATGCTGTGAAAAAGC
ATACTGGACTTTTGTTATGGCTAAAGCAAACTCTTCATTTTCTGAAGTGCAAATTGCCCGTCGTATTAAA
GAGGGGCGTGGGGTTCGAGGTCGACGGTATCGATAAGCTAGCTTAATTAGCTGAGCTTGGACTCCTGTTG
ATAGATCCAGTAATGACCTCAGAACTCCATCTGGATTTGTTCAGAACGCTCGGTTGCCGCCGGGCGTTTT
TTATTGGTGAGAATCCAAGCTAGACTGCGATGAGTGGCAGGGCGGGGCGTAATTTTTTTAAGGCAGTTAT
TGGTGCCCTTAAACGCCTGGGGTAATGACTCTCTAGCTTGAGGCATCAAATAAAACGAAAGGCTCAGTCG
AAAGACTGGGCCTTTCGTTTTATCTGTTGTTTGTCGGTGAACGCTCTCCTGAGTAGGACAAATCCGCCGC
TAGGAGCTTGCGGCCCGGACGATCGAATTAGCTTCAAAAGCGCTCTGAAGTTCCTATACTTTCTAGAGAA
TAGGAACTTCGGAATAGGAACTTCAAGATCCCCTGATTCCCTTTGTCAACAGCAATGGATTTATCTCTGA
TGTTACATTGCACAAGATAAAAATATATCATCATGATCAGTCCTGCTCCTCGGCCACGAAGTGCACGCAG
TTGCCGGCCGGGTCGCGCAGGGCGAACTCCCGCCCCCACGGCTGCTCGCCGATCTCGGTCATGGCCGGCC
CGGAGGCGTCCCGGAAGTTCGTGGACACGACCTCCGACCACTCGGCGTACAGCTCGTCCAGGCCGCGCAC
CCACACCCAGGCCAGGGTGTTGTCCGGCACCACCTGGTCCTGGACCGCGCTGATGAACAGGGTCACGTCG
TCCCGGACCACACCGGCGAAGTCGTCCTCCACGAAGTCCCGGGAGAACCCGAGCCGGTCGGTCCAGAACT
CGACCGCTCCGGCGACGTCGCGCGCGGTGAGCACCGGAACGGCACTGGTCAACTTGGCCATGAAAGCATG
CGGAAATGTGCGCGGAACCCCTATTTGTTTATTTTTCTAAATACATTCAAATATGTATCCGCTCATGAGA
CAATAACCCTGATAAATGCTTCAATAATATTGAAAAAGGAAGAGTATGAGTTGAAAATTTTTTTTTTGAC
TCAATATCTAGACTTGCAAGAGCTTGGAACTTTGAGATTGTTCTAAGATGCATACAAATTCAAAATGCTT
AAACAAAAATAATTTAACAAAGGAGTAAGATTCATATGACACAAGAATCCCTGTTACTTCTCGACCGTAT
TGATTCGGATGATTCCTACGCGAGCCTGCGGAACGACCAGGAATTCTGGGAGCCGCTGGCCCGCCGAGCC
CTGGAGGAGCTCGGGCTGCCGGTGCCGCCGGTGCTGCGGGTGCCCGGCGAGAGCACCAACCCCGTACTGG
TCGGCGAGCCCGGCCCGGTGATCAAGCTGTTCGGCGAGCACTGGTGCGGTCCGGAGAGCCTCGCGTCGGA
GTCGGAGGCGTACGCGGTCCTGGCGGACGCCCCGGTGCCGGTGCCCCGCCTCCTCGTCCGCGGCGAGCTG
CGGCCCGGCACCGGAGCCTGGCCGTGGCCCTACCTGGTGATGAGCCGGATGACCGGCACCACCTGGCGGT
CCGCGATGGACGGCACGACCGACCGGAACGCGCTGCTCGCCCTGGCCCGCGAACTCGGCCGGGTGCTCGG
CCGGCTGCACAGGGTGCCGCTGACCGGGAACACCGTGCTCACCCCCCATTCCGAGGTCTTCCCGGAACTG
CTGCGGGAACGCCGCGCGGCGACCGTCGAGGACCACCGCGGGTGGGGCTACCTCTCGCCCCGGCTGCTGG
ACCGCCTGGAGGACTGGCTGCCGGACGTGGACACGCTGCTGGCCGGCCGCGAACCCCGGTTCGTCCACGG
CGACCTGCACGGGACCAACATCTTCGTGGACCTGGCCGCGACCGAGGTCACCGGGATCGTCGACTTCACC
GACGTCTATGCGGGAGACCCCCGCTACAGCCTGGTGCAACTGCATCTCAACGCCTTCCGGGGCGACCGCG
AGATCCTGGCCGCGCTGCTCGACGGGGCGCAGTGGAAGCGGACCGAGGACTTCGCCCGCGAACTGCTCGC
CTTCACCTTCCTGCACGACTTCGAGGTGTTCGAGGAGACCCCGCTGGATCTCTCCGGCTTCACCGATCCG
GAGGAACTGGCGCAGTTCCTCTGGGGGCCGCCGGACACCGCCCCCGGCGCCTGACAATCGTTCAAGCCGA
GATCGGCTTCCCGGCCGCGGAGTTGTTCGGTAAATTGTCACAACGCCGCGGCCAATTCGCATCGATTGTC
AGACCAAGCATGCTTTCATGGTTTAGTTCCTCACCTTGTCGTATTATACTATGCCGATATACTATGCCGA
TGATTAATTGTCAACACGTGCTGATCATGACCAAAATCCCTTAACGTGAGTTACGCGTCGAAGCCGAATA
TCTAGAATTATTCCATTGAGTAAGTTTTTAAGCACATCAGCTTCAAAAGCGCTCTGAAGTTCCTATACTT
TCTAGAGAATAGGAACTTCGGAATAGGTACTTCAAGATCCCCAATTCGATCATGCATGAGCTCACTAGTC
TTAAGACCCACTTTCACATTTAAGTTGTTTTTCTAATCCGCATATGATCAATTCAAGGCCGAATAAGAAG
GCTGGCTCTGCACCTTGGTGATCAAATAATTCGATAGCTTGTCGTAATAATGGCGGCATACTATCAGTAG
TAGGTGTTTCCCTTTCTTCTTTAGCGACTTGATGCTCTTGATCTTCCAATACGCAACCTAAAGTAAAATG
CCCCACAGCGCTGAGTGCATATAATGCATTCTCTAGTGAAAAACCTTGTTGGCATAAAAAGGCTAATTGA
TTTTCGAGAGTTTCATACTGTTTTTCTGTAGGCCGTGTACCTAAATGTACTTTTGCTCCATCGCGATGAC
TTAGTAAAGCACATCTAAAACTTTTAGCGTTATTACGTAAAAAATCTTGCCAGCTTTCCCCTTCTAAAGG
GCAAAAGTGAGTATGGTGCCTATCTAACATCTCAATGGCTAAGGCGTCGAGCAAAGCCCGCTTATTTTTT
ACATGCCAATACAATGTAGGCTGCTCTACACCTAGCTTCTGGGCGAGTTTACGGGTTGTTAAACCTTCGA
TTCCGACCTCATTAAGCAGCTCTAATGCGCTGTTAATCACTTTACTTTTATCTAATCTAGACATCATTAA
TTCCTAATTTTTGTTGACACTCTATCGTTGATAGAGTTATTTTACCACTCCCTATCAGTGATAGAGAAAA
GAATTCAAAAGATCTAAAGAGGAGAAAGGATCTATGGATAAGAAATACTCAATAGGCTTAGCTATCGGCA
CAAATAGCGTCGGATGGGCGGTGATCACTGATGAATATAAGGTTCCGTCTAAAAAGTTCAAGGTTCTGGG
AAATACAGACCGCCACAGTATCAAAAAAAATCTTATAGGGGCTCTTTTATTTGACAGTGGAGAGACAGCG
GAAGCGACTCGTCTCAAACGGACAGCTCGTAGAAGGTATACACGTCGGAAGAATCGTATTTGTTATCTAC
AGGAGATTTTTTCAAATGAGATGGCGAAAGTAGATGATAGTTTCTTTCATCGACTTGAAGAGTCTTTTTT
GGTGGAAGAAGACAAGAAGCATGAACGTCATCCTATTTTTGGAAATATAGTAGATGAAGTTGCTTATCAT
GAGAAATATCCAACTATCTATCATCTGCGAAAAAAATTGGTAGATTCTACTGATAAAGCGGATTTGCGCT
TAATCTATTTGGCCTTAGCGCATATGATTAAGTTTCGTGGTCATTTTTTGATTGAGGGAGATTTAAATCC
TGATAATAGTGATGTGGACAAACTATTTATCCAGTTGGTACAAACCTACAATCAATTATTTGAAGAAAAC
CCTATTAACGCAAGTGGAGTAGATGCTAAAGCGATTCTTTCTGCACGATTGAGTAAATCAAGACGATTAG
AAAATCTCATTGCTCAGCTCCCCGGTGAGAAGAAAAATGGCTTATTTGGGAATCTCATTGCTTTGTCATT
GGGTTTGACCCCTAATTTTAAATCAAATTTTGATTTGGCAGAAGATGCTAAATTACAGCTTTCAAAAGAT
ACTTACGATGATGATTTAGATAATTTATTGGCGCAAATTGGAGATCAATATGCTGATTTGTTTTTGGCAG
CTAAGAATTTATCAGATGCTATTTTACTTTCAGATATCCTAAGAGTAAATACTGAAATAACTAAGGCTCC
CCTATCAGCTTCAATGATTAAACGCTACGATGAACATCATCAAGACTTGACTCTTTTAAAAGCTTTAGTT
CGACAACAACTTCCAGAAAAGTATAAAGAAATCTTTTTTGATCAATCAAAAAACGGATATGCAGGTTATA
TTGATGGGGGAGCTAGCCAAGAAGAATTTTATAAATTTATCAAACCAATTTTAGAAAAAATGGATGGTAC
TGAGGAATTATTGGTGAAACTAAATCGTGAAGATTTGCTGCGCAAGCAACGGACCTTTGACAACGGCTCT
ATTCCCCATCAAATTCACTTGGGTGAGCTGCATGCTATTTTGAGAAGACAAGAAGACTTTTATCCATTTT
TAAAAGACAATCGTGAGAAGATTGAAAAAATCTTGACTTTTCGAATTCCTTATTATGTTGGTCCATTGGC
GCGTGGCAATAGTCGTTTTGCATGGATGACTCGGAAGTCTGAAGAAACAATTACCCCATGGAATTTTGAA
GAAGTTGTCGATAAAGGTGCTTCAGCTCAATCATTTATTGAACGCATGACAAACTTTGATAAAAATCTTC
CAAATGAAAAAGTACTACCAAAACATAGTTTGCTTTATGAGTATTTTACGGTTTATAACGAATTGACAAA
GGTCAAATATGTTACTGAAGGAATGCGAAAACCAGCATTTCTTTCAGGTGAACAGAAGAAAGCCATTGTT
GATTTACTCTTCAAAACAAATCGAAAAGTAACCGTTAAGCAATTAAAAGAAGATTATTTCAAAAAAATAG
AATGTTTTGATAGTGTTGAAATTTCAGGAGTTGAAGATAGATTTAATGCTTCATTAGGTACCTACCATGA
TTTGCTAAAAATTATTAAAGATAAAGATTTTTTGGATAATGAAGAAAATGAAGATATCTTAGAGGATATT
GTTTTAACATTGACCTTATTTGAAGATAGGGAGATGATTGAGGAAAGACTTAAAACATATGCTCACCTCT
TTGATGATAAGGTGATGAAACAGCTTAAACGTCGCCGTTATACTGGTTGGGGACGTTTGTCTCGAAAATT
GATTAATGGTATTAGGGATAAGCAATCTGGCAAAACAATATTAGATTTTTTGAAATCAGATGGTTTTGCC
AATCGCAATTTTATGCAGCTGATCCATGATGATAGTTTGACATTTAAAGAAGACATTCAAAAAGCACAAG
TGTCTGGACAAGGCGATAGTTTACATGAACATATTGCAAATTTAGCTGGTAGCCCTGCTATTAAAAAAGG
TATTTTACAGACTGTAAAAGTTGTTGATGAATTGGTCAAAGTAATGGGGCGGCATAAGCCAGAAAATATC
GTTATTGAAATGGCACGTGAAAATCAGACAACTCAAAAGGGCCAGAAAAATTCGCGAGAGCGTATGAAAC
GAATCGAAGAAGGTATCAAAGAATTAGGAAGTCAGATTCTTAAAGAGCATCCTGTTGAAAATACTCAATT
GCAAAATGAAAAGCTCTATCTCTATTATCTCCAAAATGGAAGAGACATGTATGTGGACCAAGAATTAGAT
ATTAATCGTTTAAGTGATTATGATGTCGATGCCATTGTTCCACAAAGTTTCCTTAAAGACGATTCAATAG
ACAATAAGGTCTTAACGCGTTCTGATAAAAATCGTGGTAAATCGGATAACGTTCCAAGTGAAGAAGTAGT
CAAAAAGATGAAAAACTATTGGAGACAACTTCTAAACGCCAAGTTAATCACTCAACGTAAGTTTGATAAT
TTAACGAAAGCTGAACGTGGAGGTTTGAGTGAACTTGATAAAGCTGGTTTTATCAAACGCCAATTGGTTG
AAACTCGCCAAATCACTAAGCATGTGGCACAAATTTTGGATAGTCGCATGAATACTAAATACGATGAAAA
TGATAAACTTATTCGAGAGGTTAAAGTGATTACCTTAAAATCTAAATTAGTTTCTGACTTCCGAAAAGAT
TTCCAATTCTATAAAGTACGTGAGATTAACAATTACCATCATGCCCATGATGCGTATCTAAATGCCGTCG
TTGGAACTGCTTTGATTAAGAAATATCCAAAACTTGAATCGGAGTTTGTCTATGGTGATTATAAAGTTTA
TGATGTTCGTAAAATGATTGCTAAGTCTGAGCAAGAAATAGGCAAAGCAACCGCAAAATATTTCTTTTAC
TCTAATATCATGAACTTCTTCAAAACAGAAATTACACTTGCAAATGGAGAGATTCGCAAACGCCCTCTAA
TCGAAACTAATGGGGAAACTGGAGAAATTGTCTGGGATAAAGGGCGAGATTTTGCCACAGTGCGCAAAGT
ATTGTCCATGCCCCAAGTCAATATTGTCAAGAAAACAGAAGTACAGACAGGCGGATTCTCCAAGGAGTCA
ATTTTACCAAAAAGAAATTCGGACAAGCTTATTGCTCGTAAAAAAGACTGGGATCCAAAAAAATATGGTG
GTTTTGATAGTCCAACGGTAGCTTATTCAGTCCTAGTGGTTGCTAAGGTGGAAAAAGGGAAATCGAAGAA
GTTAAAATCCGTTAAAGAGTTACTAGGGATCACAATTATGGAAAGAAGTTCCTTTGAAAAAAATCCGATT
GACTTTTTAGAAGCTAAAGGATATAAGGAAGTTAAAAAAGACTTAATCATTAAACTACCTAAATATAGTC
TTTTTGAGTTAGAAAACGGTCGTAAACGGATGCTGGCTAGTGCCGGAGAATTACAAAAAGGAAATGAGCT
GGCTCTGCCAAGCAAATATGTGAATTTTTTATATTTAGCTAGTCATTATGAAAAGTTGAAGGGTAGTCCA
GAAGATAACGAACAAAAACAATTGTTTGTGGAGCAGCATAAGCATTATTTAGATGAGATTATTGAGCAAA
TCAGTGAATTTTCTAAGCGTGTTATTTTAGCAGATGCCAATTTAGATAAAGTTCTTAGTGCATATAACAA
ACATAGAGACAAACCAATACGTGAACAAGCAGAAAATATTATTCATTTATTTACGTTGACGAATCTTGGA
GCTCCCGCTGCTTTTAAATATTTTGATACAACAATTGATCGTAAACGATATACGTCTACAAAAGAAGTTT
TAGATGCCACTCTTATCCATCAATCCATCACTGGTCTTTATGAAACACGCATTGATTTGAGTCAGCTAGG
AGGTGACTAACTCGAGTAAGGATCTCCAGGCATCAAATAAAACGAAAGGCTCAGTCGAAAGACTGGGCCT
TTCGTTTTATCTGTTGTTTGTCGGTGAACGCTCTCTACTAGAGTCACACTGGCTCACCTTCGGGTGGGCC
TTTCTGCGTTTATACCTAGGGATATATTCCGCTTCCTCGCTCACTGACTCGCTACGCTCGGTCGTTCGAC
TGCGGCGAGCGGAAATGGCTTACGAACGGGGCGGAGATTTCCTGGAAGATGCCAGGAAGATACTTAACAG
GGAAGTCTGCAGGAATTCCTCGAGAAGCTTGGGCC
Features (pLannotate 1.2.2; 26 found; start..end, strand, type, name):
     28..193     -  mobile_element Tn7L: mini-Tn7 element (left end of the Tn7 transposon) Tn7
    226..280     -  CDS            lacI (fragment): lac repressor; lacI; The lac repressor binds to the lac operator to inhibit transcription in E. coli. This inhibition can be relieved by adding lactose or isopropyl-β-D-thiogalactopyranoside (IPTG).
    352..460     -  oriT           oriT: incP origin of transfer
    692..1280    -  rep_origin     ori: high-copy-number ColE1/pMB1/pBR322/pUC origin of replication
   1451..2311    -  CDS            AmpR: β-lactamase; bla; confers resistance to ampicillin, carbenicillin, and related antibiotics
   2312..2416    -  promoter       AmpR promoter: bla
   2511..2546    +  CDS            rop (fragment): Rop protein, which maintains plasmids at low copy number; rop
   2648..2747    +  misc_feature   bom (fragment): basis of mobility region from pBR322
   2753..2821    -  CDS            lacZα (fragment): LacZα fragment of β-galactosidase; lacZ fragment
   2893..3091    -  mobile_element Tn7R (fragment): mini-Tn7 element (right end of the Tn7 transposon) Tn7
   3095..3119    -  misc_feature   MCS (fragment): pBluescript multiple cloning site
   3140..3234    +  terminator     lambda t0 terminator: transcription terminator from phage lambda
   3244..3273    +  CDS            CmR (fragment): chloramphenicol acetyltransferase confers resistance to chloramphenicol
   3337..3423    +  terminator     rrnB T1 terminator: Escherichia coli rrnB; transcription terminator T1 from the E. coli rrnB gene
   3477..3524    -  protein_bind   FRT: FLP-mediated recombination occurs in the 8-bp core sequence TCTAGAAA (Turan and Bode, 2011). FLP recombinase from the Saccharomyces cerevisiae 2μ plasmid
   3607..3981    -  CDS            BleoR: antibiotic-binding protein; Sh ble from Streptoalloteichus hindustanus; confers resistance to bleomycin, phleomycin, and Zeocin™
   4001..4105    +  promoter       AmpR promoter: bla
   4236..5231    +  CDS            hyg: KHYB_STRHY - Experimental evidence at protein level: Swiss-Prot protein existence level 1. The aminoglycoside phosphotransferases achieve inactivation of their antibiotic substrates by phosphorylation. From Streptomyces hygroscopicus.
   5358..5405    -  promoter       EM7 promoter: synthetic bacterial promoter&nbsp
   5516..5549    -  protein_bind   FRT (minimal): supports FLP-mediated excision but not integration (Turan and Bode, 2011) FLP recombinase from the Saccharomyces cerevisiae 2μ plasmid
   5601..6224    -  CDS            TetR: tetracycline repressor TetR; tetR from transposon Tn10; TetR binds to the tetracycline operator tetO to inhibit transcription. This inhibition can be relieved by adding tetracycline or doxycycline.
   6243..6298    +  promoter       tetR/tetA promoters: tetR; overlapping promoters for bacterial tetR and tetA
   6334..10438   +  CDS            dCas9 (fragment): catalytically dead mutant of the Cas9 endonuclease from the Streptococcus pyogenes Type II CRISPR/Cas system RNA-guided DNA-binding protein that lacks endonuclease activity due to the D10A mutation in the RuvC catalytic domain and the H840A mutation in the HNH catalytic domain
  10464..10535   +  terminator     rrnB T1 terminator: transcription terminator T1 from the E. coli rrnB gene
  10551..10578   +  terminator     T7Te terminator: phage T7 early transcription terminator
  10597..10652   -  rep_origin     RSF ori (fragment): Plasmids containing the RSF 1030 origin of replication can be propagated in E. coli cells that contain additional plasmids with compatible origins.
