[The description below was written by a language model from this plasmid's Addgene catalogue record and pLannotate feature annotations shown in this document.]
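Description:
pUC18T-mini-Tn7T-hph-dCas9 is a mini-Tn7 delivery plasmid for placing an inducible dCas9 expression cassette in a bacterial chromosome for CRISPR interference. It belongs to a vector series described for inducible gene expression in multidrug-resistant Acinetobacter baumannii. The backbone is a high-copy pUC-type plasmid with a ColE1/pMB1 origin and a β-lactamase gene, so it is maintained in E. coli under ampicillin selection. An incP oriT allows conjugative mobilisation into recipient strains. In hosts where the pUC origin does not replicate, such plasmids generally act as suicide vectors. Only the segment between the Tn7L and Tn7R ends is retained, after site-specific Tn7 transposition, which normally needs transposase functions supplied in trans; the record does not describe a helper.

Between the Tn7 ends, lambda t0 and rrnB T1 terminators lie next to Tn7R and insulate the cargo from read-through. They are followed by a selection module flanked by FRT sites, which carries a hygromycin phosphotransferase gene (hph), the listed selectable marker. The annotation also detects a Sh ble (bleomycin/Zeocin resistance) reading frame and the AmpR and EM7 promoters within this module. The FRT sites should allow FLP recombinase to excise the marker after integration.

Downstream, TetR is encoded divergently from the overlapping tetR/tetA promoter region, and PtetA drives Streptococcus pyogenes dCas9 (D10A/H840A). This protein binds DNA under guide RNA direction but does not cut it. Transcription ends at the rrnB T1 and T7Te terminators. TetR represses dCas9 until a tetracycline-class inducer is added, giving controllable knockdown. No guide RNA cassette is annotated, so the sgRNA presumably has to be supplied separately. Several short annotated fragments (lacI, rop, lacZα, CmR, RSF ori) appear to be backbone remnants without function.
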