Addgene plasmid #218371: pUC18T-mini-Tn7T-hph-dCas9
Purpose: Expression of dCas9 for CRISPR-interference
Depositing lab: Michael Gebhardt. Depositing organization: University of Iowa. Publication: A series of vectors for inducible gene expression in multidrug-resistant Acinetobacter baumannii. Intorcia V, Sava RL, Schroeder GP, Gebhardt MJ. Appl Environ Microbiol. 2024 Sep 18;90(9):e0047424. doi: 10.1128/aem.00474-24. Epub 2024 Aug 20. PubMed 39162403.
Backbone
  Vector backbone: pUC18T-mini-Tn7T
  Backbone size w/o insert (bp): 5600
  Vector type: Bacterial Expression, CRISPR
  Selectable markers: Hygromycin
Growth in bacteria
  Bacterial resistance: Ampicillin, 100 μg/mL
  Growth temperature: 37°C
  Growth strain: DH5alpha
  Copy number: High Copy
Gene/Insert
  Gene/Insert name: dCas9
  Species: Other
  Insert size (bp): 5100
  Promoter: PtetA
  Cloning method: Restriction Enzyme; 5′ cloning site unknown (unknown if destroyed)
Terms and licenses: Academic/Nonprofit Terms; Industry Terms: Not Available to Industry
Depositor comments: Gebhardt lab ID # pKEV39.
How to cite: pUC18T-mini-Tn7T-hph-dCas9 was a gift from Michael Gebhardt (Addgene plasmid # 218371 ; http://n2t.net/addgene:218371 ; RRID:Addgene_218371)
